Addgene plasmid #69798: pCR8/GW/TOPO GFP
Purpose: Gateway entry vector for GFP
Depositing lab: Gerard Cagney. Depositing organization: University College Dublin.
Backbone
  Vector backbone: pCR8/GW/TOPO
  Backbone manufacturer: Invitrogen
  Backbone size w/o insert (bp): 2817
  Vector type: Bacterial Expression
Growth in bacteria
  Bacterial resistance: Spectinomycin, 50 μg/mL
  Growth temperature: 37°C
  Growth strain: DH5alpha
  Copy number: High Copy
Gene/Insert
  Gene/Insert name: GFP
  Species: Aequorea victoria
  Cloning method: TOPO Cloning
  Sequencing primers: 5′ M13F20; 3′ M13R
Terms and licenses: Academic/Nonprofit Terms; Industry Terms: Not Available to Industry
How to cite: pCR8/GW/TOPO GFP was a gift from Gerard Cagney (Addgene plasmid # 69798 ; http://n2t.net/addgene:69798 ; RRID:Addgene_69798)
