[The description below was written by a language model from this plasmid's Addgene catalogue record.]
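Description:
pCR8/GW/TOPO GFP is a Gateway entry clone built on the commercial pCR8/GW/TOPO backbone (2817 bp without insert), carrying the green fluorescent protein coding sequence from Aequorea victoria. The repository catalogues it as a bacterial expression vector, but its stated purpose is to serve as an entry vector. It is a donor plasmid from which GFP is moved into other vectors, not a construct intended to drive GFP expression itself. It is maintained in E. coli as a high-copy plasmid and selected with spectinomycin. Spectinomycin selection is convenient in Gateway workflows because most destination vectors carry a different marker, so recombinant products can be distinguished from leftover entry clone.

The GFP insert was introduced by TOPO cloning, in which a PCR product is ligated into a topoisomerase-activated linear vector. In this backbone family the cloning site lies between attL recombination sites, so an LR clonase reaction can transfer the insert into any attR-containing destination vector, which then supplies the promoter, tags and host-specific elements. M13 forward and reverse primer sites are listed for sequencing across the insert, which allows its orientation and integrity to be confirmed. This matters because TOPO TA-type cloning is not directional.

The record does not state a promoter for the insert, which GFP variant is present, or whether the coding sequence retains a start or stop codon. Suitability for N- or C-terminal fusions in a given destination vector therefore cannot be judged from it. No feature table was supplied, so element positions and the total plasmid size are not documented. The clone is typically used to generate GFP expression or control constructs across Gateway-compatible vector systems.
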