>Addgene plasmid #69798 | pCR8/GW/TOPO GFP | addgene partial sequence | sequence record 125321 | M13-F20 5'-TGTAAAACGACGGCCAGT-3'
ATGATTTTATTTTGACTGATAGTGACCTGTTCGTTGCAACAAATTGATGAGCAATGCTTTTTTATAATGC
CAACTTTGTACAAAAAAGCAGGCTCCGAATTCGCCCTTACCATGGAGAGCGACGAGAGCGGCCTGCCCGC
CATGGAGATCGAGTGCCGCATCACCGGCACCCTGAACGGCGTGGAGTTCGAGCTGGTGGGCGGCGGAGAG
GGCACCCCCGAGCAGGGCCGCATGACCAACAAGATGAAGAGCACCAAAGGCGCCCTGACCTTCAGCCCCT
ACCTGCTGAGCCACGTGATGGGCTACGGCTTCTACCACTTCGGCACCTACCCCAGCGGCTACGAGAACCC
CTTCCTGCACGCCATCAACAACGGCGGCTACACCAACACCCGCATCGAGAAGTACGAGGACGGCGGCGTG
CTGCACGTGAGCTTCAGCTACCGCTACGAGGCCGGCCGCGTGATCGGCGACTTCAAGGTGATGGGCACCG
GCTTCCCCGAGGACAGCGTGATCTTCACCGACAAGATCATCCGCAGCAACGCCACCGTGGAGCACCTGCA
CCCCATGGGCGATAACGATCTGGATGGCAGCTTCACCCGCACCTTCAGCCTGCGCGACGGCGGCTACTAC
AGCTCCGTGGTGGACAGCCACATGCACTTCAAGAGCGCCATCCACCCCAGCATCCTGCAGAACGGGGGCC
CCATGTTCGCCTTCCGCCGCGTGGAGGAGGATCACAGCAACACCGAGCTGGGCATCGTGGAGTACCAGCA
CGCCTTCAAGACCCCGGATGCAGATGCCGGTGAAGAAAAGGGCGAATTCGACCCAGCTTTCTTGTACAAA
GTTGGCATTATAAAAAATAATTGCTCATCAATTTGTTGCAACGAACAGGTCACTATCAGTCAAAATAAAA
TC
