>Addgene plasmid #69798 | pCR8/GW/TOPO GFP | addgene partial sequence | sequence record 125323 | M13-Rev 5'-CAGGAAACAGCTATGACC-3'
TCAGCTGGATGGCAAATAATGATTTTATTTTGACTGATAGTGACCTGTTCGTTGCAACAAATTGATGAGC
AATTATTTTTTATAATGCCAACTTTGTACAAGAAAGCTGGGTCGAATTCGCCCTTTTCTTCACCGGCATC
TGCATCCGGGGTCTTGAAGGCGTGCTGGTACTCCACGATGCCCAGCTCGGTGTTGCTGTGATCCTCCTCC
ACGCGGCGGAAGGCGAACATGGGGCCCCCGTTCTGCAGGATGCTGGGGTGGATGGCGCTCTTGAAGTGCA
TGTGGCTGTCCACCACGGAGCTGTAGTAGCCGCCGTCGCGCAGGCTGAAGGTGCGGGTGAAGCTGCCATC
CAGATCGTTATCGCCCATGGGGTGCAGGTGCTCCACGGTGGCGTTGCTGCGGATGATCTTGTCGGTGAAG
ATCACGCTGTCCTCGGGGAAGCCGGTGCCCATCACCTTGAAGTCGCCGATCACGCGGCCGGCCTCGTAGC
GGTAGCTGAAGCTCACGTGCAGCACGCCGCCGTCCTCGTACTTCTCGATGCGGGTGTTGGTGTAGCCGCC
GTTGTTGATGGCGTGCAGGAAGGGGTTCTCGTAGCCGCTGGGGTAGGTGCCGAAGTGGTAGAAGCCGTAG
CCCATCACGTGGCTCAGCAGGTAGGGGCTGAAGGTCAGGGCGCCTTTGGTGCTCTTCATCTTGTTGGTCA
TGCGGCCCTGCTCGGGGGTGCCCTCTCCGCCGCCCACCAGCTCGAACTCCACA
